>Addgene plasmid #41459 | TAL-1TT2 | depositor partial sequence | sequence record 55328 | TAL-1TT2 sequence 205 bps
GAATGCAGACACCCGACCAAGTTGTGGCCATTGCCAGCAACGGTGGAGGGAAACAAGCATTGGAGACTGT
CCAACGGCTCCTTCCCGTGTTGTGTCAAGCCCACGGTTTGACCCCTGCACAAGTGGTCGCCATCGCCTCC
AACGGTGGCGGTAAGCAGGCCCTGGAAACAGTGCAACGGTTGCTCCCTGTCTTGTGTCTGCATTC
