>Addgene plasmid #41459 | TAL-1TT2 | addgene partial sequence | sequence record 55875 | M13_pUC_fwd
AGCGCGCGTAATACGACTCACTATAGGGCGAATTGGGTACCGGGCCCCCCCTCGAGGTCGACGGTATCGA
TAAGCTTGATATTTGGGAATGCAGACACAAGACAGGGAGCAACCGTTGCACTGTTTCCAGGGCCTGCTTA
CCGCCACCGTTGGAGGCGATGGCGACCACTTGTGCAGGGGTCAAACCGTGGGCTTGACACAACACGGGAA
GGAGCCGTTGGACAGTCTCCAATGCTTGTTTCCCTCCACCGTTGCTGGCAATGGCCACAACTTGGTCGGG
TGTCTGCATTCATTTGGATCGAATTCCTGCAGCCCGGGGGATCCGCCCGGGCTAGAGCGGCCGCCACCGC
GGTGGAGCTCCAGCTTTTGTTCCCTTTAGTGAGGGTTAATTGCGCGCTTGGCGTAATCATGGTCATAGCT
GTTTCCTGTGTGAAATTGTTATCCGCTCACAATTCCACACAACATACGAGCCGGAAGCATAAAGTGTAAA
GCCTGGGGTGCCTAATGAGTGAGCTAACTCACATTAATTGCGTTGCGCTCACTGCCCGCTTTCCAGTCGG
GAAACCTGTCGTGCCAGCTGCATTAATGAATCGGCCAACGCGCGGGGAGAGGCGGTTTGCGTATTGGGCG
CTCTTCCGCTTCCTCGCTCACTGACTCGCTGCGCTCGGTCGTTCGGCTGCGGCGAGCGGTATCAGCTCAC
TCAAAGGCGGTAATACGGTTATCCACAGAATCAGGGGATAACGCAGGAAAGAACATGTGAGCAAAAGGCC
AGCAAAAGGCCAGGAACCGTAAAAAGGCCGCGTTGCTGGCGTTTTTCCATAGGCTCCGCCCCCCTGACGA
GCATCACAAAAATCGACGCTCAAGTCAGAGGTGGCGAAACCCGACAGGACTATAAAGATACCAGGCGTTT
CCC
