[The description below was written by a language model from this plasmid's Addgene catalogue record.]
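Description:
TAL-1TT2 is a small bacterial cloning plasmid built on the pPCR-Script Amp SK(+) backbone, a commercial high-copy PCR cloning vector of about 3 kb. It is propagated in E. coli under ampicillin selection. The record gives no feature table, so individual backbone elements such as the origin of replication are not itemised. The listed M13/pUC forward and reverse sequencing primers indicate that the insert sits within a standard pUC-style multiple cloning region flanked by those priming sites. The method used to place the insert in the backbone is recorded as unknown.

The payload is a 205 bp synthetic fragment named 1TT2. No promoter, tag or reporter is recorded, so the plasmid appears to serve as a storage and source vector for a DNA module rather than as an expression construct. The associated publication describes a ligation-independent cloning technique for high-throughput assembly of transcription activator-like effector (TALE) genes, which suggests the plasmid is one member of a library of prefabricated building blocks. TALE DNA-binding domains consist of tandem repeats that each recognise one nucleotide. The insert size and name would be consistent with a short repeat unit specifying two thymines and occupying a defined position in the array, but this is an inference from the nomenclature, as the record does not state the module's repeat content or position. In the intended use, such fragments would be combined in order with other library modules to build custom TALE arrays for designer DNA-binding proteins such as TALE nucleases or transcriptional regulators.
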