Addgene plasmid #41459: TAL-1TT2
Depositing lab: Veit Hornung. Depositing organization: Universitaetsklinikum Bonn. Publication: A ligation-independent cloning technique for high-throughput assembly of transcription activator-like effector genes. Schmid-Burgk JL, Schmidt T, Kaiser V, Honing K, Hornung V. Nat Biotechnol. 2012 Dec 16. doi: 10.1038/nbt.2460. PubMed 23242165.
Backbone
  Vector backbone: pPCR-Script Amp SK(+)
  Backbone manufacturer: Stratagene
  Backbone size w/o insert (bp): 2961
  Vector type: PCR Cloning Vector
Growth in bacteria
  Bacterial resistance: Ampicillin, 100 μg/mL
  Growth temperature: 37°C
  Growth strain: DH10B
  Copy number: High Copy
Gene/Insert
  Gene/Insert name: 1TT2
  Species: Synthetic
  Insert size (bp): 205
  Cloning method: Unknown
  Sequencing primers: 5′ M13_pUC_fwd; 3′ M13_pUC_rev
Terms and licenses: Academic/Nonprofit Terms; Industry Terms: Not Available to Industry
How to cite: TAL-1TT2 was a gift from Veit Hornung (Addgene plasmid # 41459 ; http://n2t.net/addgene:41459 ; RRID:Addgene_41459)
